Addgene plasmid #209650: pCF702
Purpose: Suicide plasmid carrying a neomycin resistance marker flanked by homologous regions of the Mth60-fimbria encoding operon of Methanothermobacter thermautotrophicus
Depositing lab: Bastian Molitor. Depositing organization: Eberhard Karls Universitaet Tuebingen. Publication: The Targeted Deletion of Genes Responsible for Expression of the Mth60 Fimbriae Leads to Loss of Cell-Cell Connections in Methanothermobacter thermautotrophicus DeltaH. Fink C, Martinez-Cano G, Shuster J, Panzera A, Rennhack KE, Rohbohm N, Angenent LT, Molitor B. Appl Environ Microbiol. 2023 Jul 26;89(7):e0057523. doi: 10.1128/aem.00575-23. Epub 2023 Jun 13. PubMed 37310347.
Backbone
  Vector backbone: pMTL80150
  Backbone manufacturer: https://plasmidvectors.com (Nigel Minton lab)
  Backbone size w/o insert (bp): 2328
  Total vector size (bp): 5653
Growth in bacteria
  Bacterial resistance: Chloramphenicol, 25 μg/mL
  Growth temperature: 37°C
  Growth strain: NEB Stable
  Copy number: High Copy
Gene/Insert 1
  Gene/Insert name: Downstream homologous region
  Insert size (bp): 1010
Gene/Insert 2
  Gene/Insert name: thermostable neomycin phosphotransferase gene (alt name: NeoR)
  Insert size (bp): 1280
Gene/Insert 3
  Gene/Insert name: Upstream homologous region
  Insert size (bp): 812
Terms and licenses: Academic/Nonprofit Terms; Industry Terms: Not Available to Industry
Depositor comments: pMTL80150: Heap JT, Pennington OJ, Cartman ST, Minton NP. 2009. A modular system for Clostridium shuttle plasmids. J Microbiol Methods 78:79–85. https:// doi.org/10.1016/j.mimet.2009.05.004. thermostable NeoR: pMU131 (Addgene #66811)
How to cite: pCF702 was a gift from Bastian Molitor (Addgene plasmid # 209650 ; http://n2t.net/addgene:209650 ; RRID:Addgene_209650)
