[The description below was written by a language model from this plasmid's Addgene catalogue record and pLannotate feature annotations shown in this document.]
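Description:
pCF702 is a 5,653 bp suicide (non-replicating integration) plasmid built on pMTL80150, a member of the modular Clostridium–E. coli shuttle vector series, and designed for targeted gene deletion in the thermophilic methanogenic archaeon Methanothermobacter thermautotrophicus. In E. coli it is maintained at high copy through a ColE1/pUC-type origin and selected with chloramphenicol via the catP chloramphenicol acetyltransferase gene from Clostridium perfringens. The backbone also carries an IncP oriT with traJ and a fragment of traI. This mobilisation region allows conjugal transfer from a suitable E. coli donor. No replicon for the archaeal host is annotated or recorded, consistent with the plasmid's description as a suicide vector.

The payload is an allelic-exchange cassette: a thermostable neomycin phosphotransferase gene (NeoR, derived from pMU131 and annotated in the feature table as a KanR/aminoglycoside phosphotransferase CDS) flanked by an 812 bp upstream and a 1,010 bp downstream homologous region from the operon encoding the Mth60 fimbriae. Because the plasmid cannot persist in the recipient, neomycin-resistant clones should arise only through recombination at the homology arms, and a double crossover would replace the fimbria operon with the marker. The promoter driving NeoR is not stated in the record. Several remaining automated annotations, including a Methanocaldococcus jannaschii homologue fragment, a dmpM fragment and a very short baculoviral poly(A) match, are probably similarity hits within the homology arms or junction sequences rather than designed functional parts. The associated work used such deletions to show that loss of Mth60 fimbriae abolishes cell–cell connections in M. thermautotrophicus ΔH.
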