Features (pLannotate 1.2.2; 9 found; start..end, strand, type, name):
    102..758     -  CDS            Y1632_METJA (fragment): Protein inferred from homology: Swiss-Prot protein existence level 3. From Methanocaldococcus jannaschii (strain ATCC 43067 / DSM 2661 / JAL-1 / JCM 10045 / NBRC 100440) (Methanococcus jannaschii).
    911..1531    +  CDS            catP: CAT2_CLOPF - Protein inferred from homology: Swiss-Prot protein existence level 3. This enzyme is an effector of chloramphenicol resistance in bacteria. From Clostridium perfringens.
   1711..2299    +  rep_origin     ori: high-copy-number ColE1/pMB1/pBR322/pUC origin of replication
   2620..2729    +  oriT           oriT: incP origin of transfer
   2762..3133    +  CDS            traJ: oriT-recognizing protein; traJ
   3171..3263    +  CDS            traI (fragment): TRAI6_ECOLX - Experimental evidence at protein level: Swiss-Prot protein existence level 1. The initiation process of transfer DNA synthesis requires the interaction of at least three plasmid-specific components (TraH, I, and J) at the transfer origin resulting in the assembly of a specialised nucleoprotein complex - the relaxosome. Site- and strand-specific cleavage at the transfer origin is dependent on TraI and TraJ. From Escherichia coli.
   3291..3307    +  polyA_signal   OpIE-2 poly(A) signal (fragment): immediate-early gene 2 from the Orgyia pseudotsugata multicapsid nucleopolyhedrovirus; baculovirus polyadenylation signal
   4494..5288    +  CDS            KanR: aminoglycoside phosphotransferase; aphA-3; confers resistance to kanamycin
   5338..5469    +  CDS            dmpM (fragment): DMPM_STRAD - Protein inferred from homology: Swiss-Prot protein existence level 3. From Streptomyces alboniger.
>Addgene plasmid #209650 | pCF702 | addgene full sequence | sequence record 416212 | Addgene NGS Result
CGCGCCGAAATCCCAACCTTCATATAATATTGCAAGAACACCTTTTTATATAATTTTCGATAGGTCGGGA
TGTCTTCCTTATTCCTGGACTAGAGGGTGCGGATGATCATCCTCCTCTTCGTGTGTCTCCTGAAGTCGAG
GGATGTTGATACCCTGCTGAGGTACCTCCTGCTGATCCTAGCTGCCTCTCTGATTTCATCGTCACGGGGT
CTGCGGGCGTCGAGGCTGTTACCATGGGCAACATACCCTGTTATCCTGTAGGGAACATCCCATACTGACA
GGAACTCTGCAATCCCCTCAATCTCATCAAGGTCAACAAAGCCAGGCACGAGGACCGTTGAGACCTCAAT
CCTCTCTGAACCTGAGAACTCCTCTATGCATTCAAGGACCTCCCTGTTGGACTCCCCGGTCAGCTGGATG
TGTTTCTCCTCGTCGAGGGCCTTGAGGTCAACGTGGACCTCATGGAAGGTGCTCCTCCTTAGAACATCCC
TGCGGGTGCCGTTGGTTGATATTGTCACATGGAAGTCTCCTGCGAGGATTTCGGTCAGTTCAGGAAGGTC
CTCCTGGAGTGTGGGTTCACCCCCTGCTATGAGGACCCTCTCTACCCCGGTTTCATCACGGATCCTCTGG
ATTAGATCTGCTATCCTGTCTGGGGAGTGGTTCATACATCCTGATGGTTTGAAAAAGCAGTACCTGCACC
TGAAGTTGCATGTTGGTGTCAGGACGGTTATGATGTCGCTTACAGATATGTGTGAGAGCTGGATGTGTTT
CACCTCTGGATGGCATGTTTTTATATCTGTGGTATGTGTTATGGCCCGGTCGACAGTGGGCAAGTTGAAA
AATTCACAAAAATGTGGTATAATATCTTTGTTCATTAGAGCGATAAACTTGAATTTGAGAGGGAACTTAG
ATGGTATTTGAAAAAATTGATAAAAATAGTTGGAACAGAAAAGAGTATTTTGACCACTACTTTGCAAGTG
TACCTTGTACCTACAGCATGACCGTTAAAGTGGATATCACACAAATAAAGGAAAAGGGAATGAAACTATA
TCCTGCAATGCTTTATTATATTGCAATGATTGTAAACCGCCATTCAGAGTTTAGGACGGCAATCAATCAA
GATGGTGAATTGGGGATATATGATGAGATGATACCAAGCTATACAATATTTCACAATGATACTGAAACAT
TTTCCAGCCTTTGGACTGAGTGTAAGTCTGACTTTAAATCATTTTTAGCAGATTATGAAAGTGATACGCA
ACGGTATGGAAACAATCATAGAATGGAAGGAAAGCCAAATGCTCCGGAAAACATTTTTAATGTATCTATG
ATACCGTGGTCAACCTTCGATGGCTTTAATCTGAATTTGCAGAAAGGATATGATTATTTGATTCCTATTT
TTACTATGGGGAAATATTATAAAGAAGATAACAAAATTATACTTCCTTTGGCAATTCAAGTTCATCACGC
AGTATGTGACGGATTTCACATTTGCCGTTTTGTAAACGAATTGCAGGAATTGATAAATAGTTAACTTCAG
GTTTGTCTGTAACTAAAAACAAGTATTTAAGCAAAAACATCGTAGAAATACGGTGTTTTTTGTTACCCTA
AGTTTAAACTCCTTTTTGATAATCTCATGACCAAAATCCCTTAACGTGAGTTTTCGTTCCACTGAGCGTC
AGACCCCGTAGAAAAGATCAAAGGATCTTCTTGAGATCCTTTTTTTCTGCGCGTAATCTGCTGCTTGCAA
ACAAAAAAACCACCGCTACCAGCGGTGGTTTGTTTGCCGGATCAAGAGCTACCAACTCTTTTTCCGAAGG
TAACTGGCTTCAGCAGAGCGCAGATACCAAATACTGTTCTTCTAGTGTAGCCGTAGTTAGGCCACCACTT
CAAGAACTCTGTAGCACCGCCTACATACCTCGCTCTGCTAATCCTGTTACCAGTGGCTGCTGCCAGTGGC
GATAAGTCGTGTCTTACCGGGTTGGACTCAAGACGATAGTTACCGGATAAGGCGCAGCGGTCGGGCTGAA
CGGGGGGTTCGTGCACACAGCCCAGCTTGGAGCGAACGACCTACACCGAACTGAGATACCTACAGCGTGA
GCTATGAGAAAGCGCCACGCTTCCCGAAGGGAGAAAGGCGGACAGGTATCCGGTAAGCGGCAGGGTCGGA
ACAGGAGAGCGCACGAGGGAGCTTCCAGGGGGAAACGCCTGGTATCTTTATAGTCCTGTCGGGTTTCGCC
ACCTCTGACTTGAGCGTCGATTTTTGTGATGCTCGTCAGGGGGGCGGAGCCTATGGAAAAACGCCAGCAA
CGCGGCCTTTTTACGGTTCCTGGCCTTTTGCTGGCCTTTTGCTCACATGTTCTTTCCTGCGTTATCCCCT
GATTCTGTGGATAACCGTATTACCGCCTTTGAGTGAGCTGATACCGCTCGCCGCAGCCGAACGACCGAGC
GCAGCGAGTCAGTGAGCGAGGAAGCGGAAGAGCGCCCAATACGCAGGGCCCCCTGCTTCGGGGTCATTAT
AGCGATTTTTTCGGTATATCCATCCTTTTTCGCACGATATACAGGATTTTGCCAAAGGGTTCGTGTAGAC
TTTCCTTGGTGTATCCAACGGCGTCAGCCGGGCAGGATAGGTGAAGTAGGCCCACCCGCGAGCGGGTGTT
CCTTCTTCACTGTCCCTTATTCGCACCTGGCGGTGCTCAACGGGAATCCTGCTCTGCGAGGCTGGCCGGC
TACCGCCGGCGTAACAGATGAGGGCAAGCGGATGGCTGATGAAACCAAGCCAACCAGGAAGGGCAGCCCA
CCTATCAAGGTGTACTGCCTTCCAGACGAACGAAGAGCGATTGAGGAAAAGGCGGCGGCGGCCGGCATGA
GCCTGTCGGCCTACCTGCTGGCCGTCGGCCAGGGCTACAAAATCACGGGCGTCGTGGACTATGAGCACGT
CCGCGAGCTGGCCCGCATCAATGGCGACCTGGGCCGCCTGGGCGGCCTGCTGAAACTCTGGCTCACCGAC
GACCCGCGCACGGCGCGGTTCGGTGATGCCACGATCCTCGCCCTGCTGGCGAAGATCGAAGAGAAGCAGG
ACGAGCTTGGCAAGGTCATGATGGGCGTGGTCCGCCCGAGGGCAGAGCCATGACTTTTTTAGCCGCTAAA
ACGGCCGGGGGGTGCGCGTGATTGCCAAGCACGTCCCCATGCGCTCCATCAAGAAGAGCGACTTCGCGGA
GCTGGTGAAGTACATCACCGACGAGCAAGGCAAGACCGATCGGGCCCCCTGCAGGATAAAAAAATTGTAG
ATAAATTTTATAAAATAGTTTTATCTACAATTTTTTTATCAGGAAACAGCTATGACCGCGGCCGCTGTAT
CCATATGGGTACTGTGTGAGGGTCATATTCTGTGAGACCGTTCCAATGTAGATGGGTGTCATGCTGGCGT
TTTTGAAGTAGGCGAGTATGAGGTCGTTACCTTTCCTTACTATGAATGCGAAGTCCAGTGGATCGAGTCT
GGTTTTTCGGAGCATCAGGAGGTTTCCTTTACCATAGCTCACTATACCGCGGGCCTGGTTGAGTATACCC
TCCAGGGCGTCCTCTGTCGTCTGGTTTTTGTAGTATGCTGTTCCTGCTGTTGTTATGACCAGGACCTCAC
CGGTTCTGGTGAAGTTGAGGATCTGGTCTGCCTTCTTTGTTGTTTCCCTTCCCAGTTTGTAGGCTTCTGT
GGCGTTCATGGTGAGTGAAAGATGGGCTGCGTATACCGTGCCGTAGTCTGTTAGCTGGAAGGTATGTGAG
AGTTCCCTGTATCCGGGGGCACGGATTTTTACTGTGAATTTTGTGGTGTTTGTGATGTTCTGGTAGTTGA
ATTTGATTTTGGTCATGTTTGCTGCCGGGTCAAATGTTCTGGTGAAGTTTATCTTTGTCCCGTTTTCGTC
TGTCAGTTCCTGGATGTCAGGGTTGATATTGCCATTATCGTCGGCGTATTCATATTTGACGTCAACCCCC
ACCTCACAGTTTGTATCAGCTGCACTCACCGAACCTGTAAGTGCCACAGCAACGAGAAGAACCATGAAAA
CCATGAAATACTGTCTTTCCATACCTTTTTCACCTCCTTTTAATTTTATCATTAAAAATAATGATCTTAC
TAACATATAAGTCTTAATTATTACTACTTGGGTGATGATGGGATGTATTGTAATACTCACTGCTTTAAAA
GGAGAACTGTATGGAATTATCCTGAGATGCTCAGAACAAAATAGTTTTAGAAGAACTGCATAAAGTGATC
AATTAACTGAGAATATGGTAGAAAAGAAAAAAGGATGGATTACTTTTTCCTCTCGATCTTGATCGCGATT
GGAGGTTCAATTCCCTTCTTACGGAGGCCGGCCGCCCATTTTTTGAGTATTCCCCATGAACCAACCGATG
GCTCAGAAAAACCTTAAAATTAGCGATATATTTATATAGGATTATATGAATAGATAATATCACATAAAAT
GAGGTGGTTAATTATGGCTAAAATGAGAATATCACCGGAATTGAAAAAACTGATCGAAAAATACCGCTGC
GTAAAAGATACGGAAGGAATGTCTCCTGCTAAGGTATATAAGCTGGTGGGAGAAAATGAAAACCTATATT
TAAAAATGACGGACAGCCGGTATAAAGGGACCACCTATGATGTGGAACGGGAAAAGGACATGATGCTATG
GCTGGAAGGAAAGCTGCCTGTTCCAAAGGTCCTGCACTTTGAACGGCATGATGGCTGGAGCAATCTGCTC
ATGAGTGAGGCCGATGGCGTCCTTTGCTCGGAAGAGTATGAAGATGAACAAAGCCCTGAAAAGATTATCG
AGCTGTATGCGGAGTGCATCAGGCTCTTTCACTCCATCGACATATCGGATTGTCCCTATACGAATAGCTT
AGACAGCCGCTTAGCCGAATTGGATTACTTACTGAATAACGATCTGGCCGATGTGGATTGCGAAAACTGG
GAAGAAGACACTCCATTTAAAGATCCGCGCGAGCTGTATGATTTTTTAAAGACGGAAAAGCCCGAAGAGG
AACTTGTCTTTTCCCACGGCGACCTGGGAGACAGCAACATCTTTGTGAAAGATGGCAAAGTAAGTGGCTT
TATTGATCTTGGGAGAAGCGGCAGGGCGGACAAGTGGTATGACATTGCCTTCTGCGTCCGGTCGATCAGG
GAGGATATCGGGGAAGAACAGTATGTCGAGCTATTTTTTGACTTACTGGGGATCAAGCCTGATTGGGAGA
AAATAAAATATTATATTTTACTGGATGAATTGTTTTAGCGCCCGCCCCACGACCCGCAGCGCCCGACCGA
AAGGAGCGCACGACCCCATGGCTCCGACCGAAGCCACCCGGGGCGGCCCCGCCGACCCCGCACCCGCCCC
CGAGGCCCACCGCGGGGGACACACCGAACACGCCGACCCTGCTGAACACGCGGCGCAGTTCGGTGCCCAG
GAGCGGATCGGGAATTAATTCGAAGCTGCTGGTGAAAGAGACCCTATCTTACCTGCTAAAATCTAAGTTA
ATTACTAATTTATTATTAATTTATTATTAGATTGGGCAAAATAGTAAAAGAAAACTAAAGGAAACCTAAT
ATGGTTTCCTTTTTTTATATATTTTTAATTCACTGGGGGCAATTCTGTCAGGG
